>Addgene plasmid #38315 | pGEX-6P-1 Stu2 1-306 | depositor full sequence | sequence record 48365 | pGEX-6P-1 Stu2 1-306 sequence 5896 bps
ACGTTATCGACTGCACGGTGCACCAATGCTTCTGGCGTCAGGCAGCCATCGGAAGCTGTGGTATGGCTGT
GCAGGTCGTAAATCACTGCATAATTCGTGTCGCTCAAGGCGCACTCCCGTTCTGGATAATGTTTTTTGCG
CCGACATCATAACGGTTCTGGCAAATATTCTGAAATGAGCTGTTGACAATTAATCATCGGCTCGTATAAT
GTGTGGAATTGTGAGCGGATAACAATTTCACACAGGAAACAGTATTCATGTCCCCTATACTAGGTTATTG
GAAAATTAAGGGCCTTGTGCAACCCACTCGACTTCTTTTGGAATATCTTGAAGAAAAATATGAAGAGCAT
TTGTATGAGCGCGATGAAGGTGATAAATGGCGAAACAAAAAGTTTGAATTGGGTTTGGAGTTTCCCAATC
TTCCTTATTATATTGATGGTGATGTTAAATTAACACAGTCTATGGCCATCATACGTTATATAGCTGACAA
GCACAACATGTTGGGTGGTTGTCCAAAAGAGCGTGCAGAGATTTCAATGCTTGAAGGAGCGGTTTTGGAT
ATTAGATACGGTGTTTCGAGAATTGCATATAGTAAAGACTTTGAAACTCTCAAAGTTGATTTTCTTAGCA
AGCTACCTGAAATGCTGAAAATGTTCGAAGATCGTTTATGTCATAAAACATATTTAAATGGTGATCATGT
AACCCATCCTGACTTCATGTTGTATGACGCTCTTGATGTTGTTTTATACATGGACCCAATGTGCCTGGAT
GCGTTCCCAAAATTAGTTTGTTTTAAAAAACGTATTGAAGCTATCCCACAAATTGATAAGTACTTGAAAT
CCAGCAAGTATATAGCATGGCCTTTGCAGGGCTGGCAAGCCACGTTTGGTGGTGGCGACCATCCTCCAAA
ATCGGATCTGGAAGTTCTGTTCCAGGGGCCCCTGGGATCCCCGGAATTCATGTCAGGAGAAGAAGAAGTA
GATTATACAACGTTACCCCTAGAAGAGCGATTAACGTACAAGTTATGGAAGGCACGTTTAGAAGCTTATA
AGGAGTTAAACCAGCTTTTTAGAAACTCCGTTGGCGACATCAGTAGGGATGACAACATACAAATTTACTG
GAGGGATCCTACATTATTTGCACAATATATAACTGATTCTAATGTGGTCGCTCAAGAACAAGCCATTGTT
GCCTTGAATAGTTTAATAGATGCCTTTGCGTCATCGTCTTTGAAAAATGCACATAATATTACTTTAATAT
CAACATGGACACCATTGCTTGTGGAAAAGGGCTTAACGTCCTCAAGGGCTACAACGAAGACGCAGTCGAT
GAGCTGTATACTCTCACTATGTGGTCTTGATACATCTATTACGCAATCGGTGGAATTGGTAATACCCTTT
TTCGAGAAAAAACTGCCAAAATTAATTGCTGCGGCAGCCAATTGTGTTTATGAGTTGATGGCTGCATTCG
GGCTCACTAATGTGAACGTTCAAACGTTTCTACCAGAATTATTAAAGCACGTACCTCAACTAGCCGGTCA
TGGTGATAGAAACGTTCGATCACAAACGATGAATTTGATTGTCGAGATCTATAAGGTTACGGGCAACAAT
AGCGACTTGTTAGAGGAGATACTGTTTAAAAAATTAAAACCAATTCAAGTGAAAGATCTTCATAAATTGT
TTGCAAAAGTTGGTGACGAGCCATCGTCATCGAAAATGTTATTCGAGTGGGAGAAAAGAGAATTGGAAAA
GAAAAGAAGCCAAGAGGAGGAAGCCAGGAAAAGAAAGTCCATATTATCGAATGATGAGGGGGAATATCAG
ATAGATAAGGATGGAGATACATTGATGGGGATGGAAACGGATATGCCACCATCAAAATAACTCGAGCGGC
CGCATCGTGACTGACTGACGATCTGCCTCGCGCGTTTCGGTGATGACGGTGAAAACCTCTGACACATGCA
GCTCCCGGAGACGGTCACAGCTTGTCTGTAAGCGGATGCCGGGAGCAGACAAGCCCGTCAGGGCGCGTCA
GCGGGTGTTGGCGGGTGTCGGGGCGCAGCCATGACCCAGTCACGTAGCGATAGCGGAGTGTATAATTCTT
GAAGACGAAAGGGCCTCGTGATACGCCTATTTTTATAGGTTAATGTCATGATAATAATGGTTTCTTAGAC
GTCAGGTGGCACTTTTCGGGGAAATGTGCGCGGAACCCCTATTTGTTTATTTTTCTAAATACATTCAAAT
ATGTATCCGCTCATGAGACAATAACCCTGATAAATGCTTCAATAATATTGAAAAAGGAAGAGTATGAGTA
TTCAACATTTCCGTGTCGCCCTTATTCCCTTTTTTGCGGCATTTTGCCTTCCTGTTTTTGCTCACCCAGA
AACGCTGGTGAAAGTAAAAGATGCTGAAGATCAGTTGGGTGCACGAGTGGGTTACATCGAACTGGATCTC
AACAGCGGTAAGATCCTTGAGAGTTTTCGCCCCGAAGAACGTTTTCCAATGATGAGCACTTTTAAAGTTC
TGCTATGTGGCGCGGTATTATCCCGTGTTGACGCCGGGCAAGAGCAACTCGGTCGCCGCATACACTATTC
TCAGAATGACTTGGTTGAGTACTCACCAGTCACAGAAAAGCATCTTACGGATGGCATGACAGTAAGAGAA
TTATGCAGTGCTGCCATAACCATGAGTGATAACACTGCGGCCAACTTACTTCTGACAACGATCGGAGGAC
CGAAGGAGCTAACCGCTTTTTTGCACAACATGGGGGATCATGTAACTCGCCTTGATCGTTGGGAACCGGA
GCTGAATGAAGCCATACCAAACGACGAGCGTGACACCACGATGCCTGCAGCAATGGCAACAACGTTGCGC
AAACTATTAACTGGCGAACTACTTACTCTAGCTTCCCGGCAACAATTAATAGACTGGATGGAGGCGGATA
AAGTTGCAGGACCACTTCTGCGCTCGGCCCTTCCGGCTGGCTGGTTTATTGCTGATAAATCTGGAGCCGG
TGAGCGTGGGTCTCGCGGTATCATTGCAGCACTGGGGCCAGATGGTAAGCCCTCCCGTATCGTAGTTATC
TACACGACGGGGAGTCAGGCAACTATGGATGAACGAAATAGACAGATCGCTGAGATAGGTGCCTCACTGA
TTAAGCATTGGTAACTGTCAGACCAAGTTTACTCATATATACTTTAGATTGATTTAAAACTTCATTTTTA
ATTTAAAAGGATCTAGGTGAAGATCCTTTTTGATAATCTCATGACCAAAATCCCTTAACGTGAGTTTTCG
TTCCACTGAGCGTCAGACCCCGTAGAAAAGATCAAAGGATCTTCTTGAGATCCTTTTTTTCTGCGCGTAA
TCTGCTGCTTGCAAACAAAAAAACCACCGCTACCAGCGGTGGTTTGTTTGCCGGATCAAGAGCTACCAAC
TCTTTTTCCGAAGGTAACTGGCTTCAGCAGAGCGCAGATACCAAATACTGTCCTTCTAGTGTAGCCGTAG
TTAGGCCACCACTTCAAGAACTCTGTAGCACCGCCTACATACCTCGCTCTGCTAATCCTGTTACCAGTGG
CTGCTGCCAGTGGCGATAAGTCGTGTCTTACCGGGTTGGACTCAAGACGATAGTTACCGGATAAGGCGCA
GCGGTCGGGCTGAACGGGGGGTTCGTGCACACAGCCCAGCTTGGAGCGAACGACCTACACCGAACTGAGA
TACCTACAGCGTGAGCTATGAGAAAGCGCCACGCTTCCCGAAGGGAGAAAGGCGGACAGGTATCCGGTAA
GCGGCAGGGTCGGAACAGGAGAGCGCACGAGGGAGCTTCCAGGGGGAAACGCCTGGTATCTTTATAGTCC
TGTCGGGTTTCGCCACCTCTGACTTGAGCGTCGATTTTTGTGATGCTCGTCAGGGGGGCGGAGCCTATGG
AAAAACGCCAGCAACGCGGCCTTTTTACGGTTCCTGGCCTTTTGCTGGCCTTTTGCTCACATGTTCTTTC
CTGCGTTATCCCCTGATTCTGTGGATAACCGTATTACCGCCTTTGAGTGAGCTGATACCGCTCGCCGCAG
CCGAACGACCGAGCGCAGCGAGTCAGTGAGCGAGGAAGCGGAAGAGCGCCTGATGCGGTATTTTCTCCTT
ACGCATCTGTGCGGTATTTCACACCGCATAAATTCCGACACCATCGAATGGTGCAAAACCTTTCGCGGTA
TGGCATGATAGCGCCCGGAAGAGAGTCAATTCAGGGTGGTGAATGTGAAACCAGTAACGTTATACGATGT
CGCAGAGTATGCCGGTGTCTCTTATCAGACCGTTTCCCGCGTGGTGAACCAGGCCAGCCACGTTTCTGCG
AAAACGCGGGAAAAAGTGGAAGCGGCGATGGCGGAGCTGAATTACATTCCCAACCGCGTGGCACAACAAC
TGGCGGGCAAACAGTCGTTGCTGATTGGCGTTGCCACCTCCAGTCTGGCCCTGCACGCGCCGTCGCAAAT
TGTCGCGGCGATTAAATCTCGCGCCGATCAACTGGGTGCCAGCGTGGTGGTGTCGATGGTAGAACGAAGC
GGCGTCGAAGCCTGTAAAGCGGCGGTGCACAATCTTCTCGCGCAACGCGTCAGTGGGCTGATCATTAACT
ATCCGCTGGATGACCAGGATGCCATTGCTGTGGAAGCTGCCTGCACTAATGTTCCGGCGTTATTTCTTGA
TGTCTCTGACCAGACACCCATCAACAGTATTATTTTCTCCCATGAAGACGGTACGCGACTGGGCGTGGAG
CATCTGGTCGCATTGGGTCACCAGCAAATCGCGCTGTTAGCGGGCCCATTAAGTTCTGTCTCGGCGCGTC
TGCGTCTGGCTGGCTGGCATAAATATCTCACTCGCAATCAAATTCAGCCGATAGCGGAACGGGAAGGCGA
CTGGAGTGCCATGTCCGGTTTTCAACAAACCATGCAAATGCTGAATGAGGGCATCGTTCCCACTGCGATG
CTGGTTGCCAACGATCAGATGGCGCTGGGCGCAATGCGCGCCATTACCGAGTCCGGGCTGCGCGTTGGTG
CGGATATCTCGGTAGTGGGATACGACGATACCGAAGACAGCTCATGTTATATCCCGCCGTCAACCACCAT
CAAACAGGATTTTCGCCTGCTGGGGCAAACCAGCGTGGACCGCTTGCTGCAACTCTCTCAGGGCCAGGCG
GTGAAGGGCAATCAGCTGTTGCCCGTCTCACTGGTGAAAAGAAAAACCACCCTGGCGCCCAATACGCAAA
CCGCCTCTCCCCGCGCGTTGGCCGATTCATTAATGCAGCTGGCACGACAGGTTTCCCGACTGGAAAGCGG
GCAGTGAGCGCAACGCAATTAATGTGAGTTAGCTCACTCATTAGGCACCCCAGGCTTTACACTTTATGCT
TCCGGCTCGTATGTTGTGTGGAATTGTGAGCGGATAACAATTTCACACAGGAAACAGCTATGACCATGAT
TACGGATTCACTGGCCGTCGTTTTACAACGTCGTGACTGGGAAAACCCTGGCGTTACCCAACTTAATCGC
CTTGCAGCACATCCCCCTTTCGCCAGCTGGCGTAATAGCGAAGAGGCCCGCACCGATCGCCCTTCCCAAC
AGTTGCGCAGCCTGAATGGCGAATGGCGCTTTGCCTGGTTTCCGGCACCAGAAGCGGTGCCGGAAAGCTG
GCTGGAGTGCGATCTTCCTGAGGCCGATACTGTCGTCGTCCCCTCAAACTGGCAGATGCACGGTTACGAT
GCGCCCATCTACACCAACGTAACCTATCCCATTACGGTCAATCCGCCGTTTGTTCCCACGGAGAATCCGA
CGGGTTGTTACTCGCTCACATTTAATGTTGATGAAAGCTGGCTACAGGAAGGCCAGACGCGAATTATTTT
TGATGGCGTTGGAATT
Features (pLannotate 1.2.2; 17 found; start..end, strand, type, name):
      6..107     -  CDS            yciV (fragment): RNAAM_ECOLI - Also known as trpH From Escherichia coli (strain K12).
    183..211     +  promoter       tac promoter: strong E. coli promoter; hybrid between the trp and lac UV5 promoters
    219..235     +  protein_bind   lac operator: The lac repressor binds to the lac operator to inhibit transcription in E. coli. This inhibition can be relieved by adding lactose or isopropyl-β-D-thiogalactopyranoside (IPTG). lac repressor encoded by lacI
    258..911     +  CDS            GST26_SCHJA: Experimental evidence at protein level: Swiss-Prot protein existence level 1. GST isoenzymes appear to play a central role in the parasite detoxification system. Other functions are also suspected including a role in increasing the solubility of haematin in the parasite gut. From Schistosoma japonicum (Blood fluke).
    960..1877    +  CDS            STU2 (fragment): STU2_YEAST - Experimental evidence at protein level: Swiss-Prot protein existence level 1. Binds to the plus end of microtubules and regulates microtubule dynamics and microtubule organization. May play a role in the attachment, organization, and/or dynamics of microtubule ends at the spindle pole body. Stabilizes both cytoplasmic and nuclear microtubules. Promotes mitotic spindle elongation in anaphase. Has microtubule polymerase activity by accelerating microtubule growth and inhibiting catastrophe. The polymerase activity is proposed to involve a tethering mechanism at the microtubule plus
   1913..1952    +  CDS            rop (fragment): Rop protein, which maintains plasmids at low copy number; rop
   2054..2094    +  misc_feature   bom (fragment): basis of mobility region from pBR322
   2199..2303    +  promoter       AmpR promoter: bla
   2304..3164    +  CDS            AmpR: β-lactamase; bla; confers resistance to ampicillin, carbenicillin, and related antibiotics
   3335..3923    +  rep_origin     ori: high-copy-number ColE1/pMB1/pBR322/pUC origin of replication
   4109..4160    -  misc_feature   bom (fragment): basis of mobility region from pBR322
   4167..4244    +  promoter       lacIq promoter: lacI (mutant); In the lacIq allele, a single base change in the promoter boosts expression of the lacI gene about 10-fold.
   4245..5327    +  CDS            lacI: lac repressor; lacI; The lac repressor binds to the lac operator to inhibit transcription in E. coli. This inhibition can be relieved by adding lactose or isopropyl-β-D-thiogalactopyranoside (IPTG).
   5340..5361    +  protein_bind   CAP binding site: CAP binding activates transcription in the presence of cAMP. E. coli catabolite activator protein
   5376..5406    +  promoter       lac promoter: promoter for the E. coli lac operon
   5414..5430    +  protein_bind   lac operator: The lac repressor binds to the lac operator to inhibit transcription in E. coli. This inhibition can be relieved by adding lactose or isopropyl-β-D-thiogalactopyranoside (IPTG). lac repressor encoded by lacI
   5450..5623    +  CDS            lacZα: LacZα fragment of β-galactosidase; lacZ fragment
