[The description below was written by a language model from this plasmid's Addgene catalogue record and pLannotate feature annotations shown in this document.]
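Description:
pGEX-6P-1 Stu2 1-306 is a bacterial expression plasmid built on the commercial pGEX-6P-1 backbone for producing a GST fusion protein in E. coli. The 5,896 bp construct replicates from a ColE1/pMB1-type origin and is selected with ampicillin through the β-lactamase (AmpR) gene. The repository lists it as low copy, although the automated annotation labels the origin generically as high-copy and finds only short fragments of rop and the pBR322 bom region. The backbone also carries lacI under the lacIq promoter, which supplies abundant lac repressor, along with residual lac promoter/operator and lacZα sequences that are not part of the expression cassette.

The payload is the first 918 bp of the Saccharomyces cerevisiae STU2 open reading frame, encoding residues 1–306 and described in the record as the TOG1 domain. It was inserted between the EcoRI and XhoI sites, both of which were retained. The fragment lies downstream of the Schistosoma japonicum glutathione S-transferase coding sequence, giving an N-terminal GST tag. Transcription is driven by the hybrid tac promoter, which is followed by a lac operator, so expression is held off by the lac repressor and induced with IPTG. The pGEX-6P series normally places a PreScission protease cleavage site between GST and the insert, and the short gap between the two annotated coding regions is consistent with such a linker, although it is not annotated here.

Stu2 is a microtubule plus-end-binding protein with polymerase activity. The associated publication concerns one-step purification of assembly-competent tubulin from diverse eukaryotes, suggesting that the recombinant GST–TOG1 protein serves as a tubulin-binding affinity reagent, though the record does not state this use.
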