Addgene plasmid #38315: pGEX-6P-1 Stu2 1-306
Depositing lab: Anthony Hyman. Depositing organization: Max Planck Institute of Molecular Cell Biology and Genetics. Publication: One-step purification of assembly competent tubulin from diverse eukaryotic sources. Widlund PO, Podolski M, Reber S, Alper J, Storch M, Hyman AA, Howard J, Drechsel DN. Mol Biol Cell. 2012 Sep 19. 10.1091/mbc.E12-06-0444 PubMed 22993214.
Backbone
  Vector backbone: pGEX-6P-1
  Backbone manufacturer: GE healthcare
  Backbone size w/o insert (bp): 4984
  Total vector size (bp): 5896
  Vector type: Bacterial Expression
Growth in bacteria
  Bacterial resistance: Ampicillin, 100 μg/mL
  Growth temperature: 37°C
  Growth strain: DH5alpha
  Copy number: Low Copy
Gene/Insert
  Gene/Insert name: 5' 918 bp from STU2 ORF (alt name: STU2 TOG1)
  Species: S. cerevisiae (budding yeast)
  Insert size (bp): 918
  Entrez Gene: STU2 (a.k.a. YLR045C)
  Promoter: tac
  Tag / fusion protein: GST (N terminal on backbone)
  Cloning method: Restriction Enzyme; 5′ cloning site EcoRI (not destroyed); 3′ cloning site XhoI (not destroyed)
  Sequencing primers: 5′ pGEX5; 3′ pGEX3
Terms and licenses: Academic/Nonprofit Terms; Industry Terms: Not Available to Industry
How to cite: pGEX-6P-1 Stu2 1-306 was a gift from Anthony Hyman (Addgene plasmid # 38315 ; http://n2t.net/addgene:38315 ; RRID:Addgene_38315)
