>Addgene plasmid #38315 | pGEX-6P-1 Stu2 1-306 | addgene partial sequence | sequence record 51042 | pGEX-5 5'-GGGCTGGCAAGCCACGTTTGGTG-3'
GTTCCAGGGGCCCCTGGGATCCCCGGAATTCATGTCAGGAGAAGAAGAAGTAGATTATACAACGTTACCC
CTAGAAGAGCGATTAACGTACAAGTTATGGAAGGCACGTTTAGAAGCTTATAAGGAGTTAAACCAGCTTT
TTAGAAACTCCGTTGGCGACATCAGTAGGGATGACAACATACAAATTTACTGGAGGGATCCTACATTATT
TGCACAATATATAACTGATTCTAATGTGGTCGCTCAAGAACAAGCCATTGTTGCCTTGAATAGTTTAATA
GATGCCTTTGCGTCATCGTCTTTGAAAAATGCACATAATATTACTTTAATATCAACATGGACACCATTGC
TTGTGGAAAAGGGCTTAACGTCCTCAAGGGCTACAACGAAGACGCAGTCGATGAGCTGTATACTCTCACT
ATGTGGTCTTGATACATCTATTACGCAATCGGTGGAATTGGTAATACCCTTTTTCGAGAAAAAACTGCCA
AAATTAATTGCTGCGGCAGCCAATTGTGTTTATGAGTTGATGGCTGCATTCGGGCTCACTAATGTGAACG
TTCAAACGTTTCTACCAGAATTATTAAAGCACGTACCTCAACTAGCCGGTCATGGTGATAGAAACGTTCG
ATCACAAACGATGAATTTGATTGTCGAGATCTATAAGGTTACGGGCAACAATAGCGACTTGTTAGAGGAG
ATACTGTTTAAAAAATTAAAACCAATTCAAGTGAAAGATCTTCATAAATTGTTTGCAAAAGTTGGTGACG
AGCCATCGTCATCGAAAATGTTATTCGAGTGGGAGAAAAGAGAATTGG
