>Addgene plasmid #38315 | pGEX-6P-1 Stu2 1-306 | addgene partial sequence | sequence record 51536 | pGEX3
CAGTCAGTCACGATGCGGCCGCTCGAGTTATTTTGATGGTGGCATATCCGTTTCCATCCCCATCAATGTA
TCTCCATCCTTATCTATCTGATATTCCCCCTCATCATTCGATAATATGGACTTTCTTTTCCTGGCTTCCT
CCTCTTGGCTTCTTTTCTTTTCCAATTCTCTTTTCTCCCACTCGAATAACATTTTCGATGACGATGGCTC
GTCACCAACTTTTGCAAACAATTTATGAAGATCTTTCACTTGAATTGGTTTTAATTTTTTAAACAGTATC
TCCTCTAACAAGTCGCTATTGTTGCCCGTAACCTTATAGATCTCGACAATCAAATTCATCGTTTGTGATC
GAACGTTTCTATCACCATGACCGGCTAGTTGAGGTACGTGCTTTAATAATTCTGGTAGAAACGTTTGAAC
GTTCACATTAGTGAGCCCGAATGCAGCCATCAACTCATAAACACAATTGGCTGCCGCAGCAATTAATTTT
GGCAGTTTTTTCTCGAAAAAGGGTATTACCAATTCCACCGATTGCGTAATAGATGTATCAAGACCACATA
GTGAGAGTATACAGCTCATCGACTGCGTCTTCGTTGTAGCCCTTGAGGACGTTAAGCCCTTTTCCACAAG
CAATGGTGTCCATGTTGATATTAAAGTAATATTATGTGCATTTTTCAAAGACGATGACGCAAAGGCATCT
ATTAAACTATTCAAGGCAACAATGGCTTGTTCTTGAGCGACCACATTAGAATCAGTTATATATTGTGCAA
ATAATGTAGGA
